>Addgene plasmid #160233 | 907F1 | addgene full sequence | sequence record 315968 | Addgene NGS Result
AAATTGTAAGCGTTAATATTTTGTTAAAATTCGCGTTAAATTTTTGTTAAATCAGCTCATTTTTTAACCA
ATAGGCCGAAATCGGCAAAATCCCTTATAAATCAAAAGAATAGACCGAGATAGGGT
[37 nt withheld, positions 127-163]
AAAGAACGTGGACTCCAACGTCAAAGG
[49 nt withheld, positions 191-239]
T
[91 nt withheld, positions 241-331]
G
[124 nt withheld, positions 333-456]
CCCATTCGCCATTCAGGCTGCGCAACTGTTGGGAAGGGCGATCGGTGCGGGCCTCTTCGCTATTACGCCA
GCTGGCGAAAGGGGGATGTGCTGCAAGGCGATTAAGTTGGGTAACGCCAGGGTTTTCCCAGTCACGACGT
TGTAAAACGACGGCCAGTGAATTGTAATACGACTCACTATAGGGCGAATTGGGTACGTACCGGGCCCCTA
GTATGTATGTAAGTTAATAAAACCCATTTTTGCGGAAAGTAGATAAAAAAAACATTTTTTTTTTTTACTG
CACTGGATATCATTGAACTTATCTGATCAGTTTTAAATTTACTTCGATCCAAGGGTATTTGATGTACCAG
GTTCTTTCGATTACCTCTCACTCAAAATGACATTCCACTCAAAGTCAGCGCTGTTTGCCTCCTTCTCTGT
CCACAGAAATATCGCCGTCTCTTTCGCCGCTGCGTCCGCTATCTCTTTCGCCACCGTTTGTAGCGTTACG
TAGCGTCAATGTCCGCCTTCAGTTGCATTTTGTCAGCGGTTTCGTGACGAAGCTCCAAGCGGTTTACGCC
ATCAATTAAACACAAAGTGCTGTGCCAAAACTCCTCTCGCTTCTTATTTTTGTTTGTTTTTTGAGTGATT
GGGGTGGTGATTGGTTTTGGGTGGGTAAGCAGGGGAAAGTGTGAAAAATCCCGGCAATGGGCCAAGAGGA
TCAGGAGCTATTAATTCGCGGAGGCAGCAAACACCCATCTGCCGAGCATCTGAACAATGTGAGTAGTACA
TGTGCATACATCTTAAGTTCACTTGATCTATAGGAACTGCGATTGCAACATCAAATTGTCTGCGGCGTGA
GAACTGCGACCCACAAAAATCCCAAACCGCAATTGCACAAACAAATAGTGACACGAAACAGATTATTCTG
GTAGCTGTTCTCGCTATATAAGACAATTTTTGAGATCATATCATGATCAAGACATCTAAAGGCATTCATT
TTCGACTATATTCTTTTTTACAAAAAATATAACAACCAGATATTTTAAGCTGATCCTAGATGCACAAAAA
ATAAATAAAAGTATAAACCTACTTCGTAGGATACTTCGGGGTACTTTTTGTTCGGGGTTAGATGAGCATA
ACGCTTGTAGTTGATATTTGAGATCCCCTATCATTGCAGGGTGACAGCGGAGCGGCTTCGCAGAGCTGCA
TTAACCAGGGCTTCGGGCAGGCCAAAAACTACGGCACGCTCCGGCCACCCAGTCCGCCGGAGGACTCCGG
TTCAGGGAGCGGCCAACTAGCCGAGAACCTCACCTATGCCTGGCACAATATGGACATCTTTGGGGCGGTC
AATCAGCCGGGCTCCGGATGGCGGCAGCTGGTCAACCGGACACGCGGACTATTCTGCAACGAGCGACACA
TACCGGCGCCCAGGAAACATTTGCTCAAGAACGGTGAGTTTCTATTCGCAGTCGGCTGATCTGTGTGAAA
TCTTAATAAAGGGTCCAATTACCAATTTGAAACTCAGTTTGCGGCGTGGCCTATCCGGGCGAACTTTTGG
CCGTGATGGGCAGTTCCGGTGCCGGAAAGACGACCCTGCTGAATGCCCTTGCCTTTCGATCGCCGCAGGG
CATCCAAGTATCGCCATCCGGGATGCGACTGCTCAATGGCCAACCTGTGGACGCCAAGGAGATGCAGGCC
AGGTGCGCCTATGTCCAGCAGGATGACCTCTTTATCGGCTCCCTAACGGCCAGGGAACACCTGATTTTCC
AAGCCATGGTGCGGATGCCACGACATCTGACCTATCGGCAGCGAGTGGCCCGCGTGGATCAGGTGATCCA
GGAGCTTTCGCTCAGCAAATGTCAGCACACGATCATCGGTGTGCCCGGCAGGGTGAAAGGTCTGTCCGGC
GGAGAAAGGAAGCGTCTGGCATTCGCCTCCGAGGCTCTAACCGATCCGCCGCTTCTGATCTGCGATGAGC
CCACCTCCGGACTGGACTCCTTTACCGCCCACAGCGTCGTCCAGGTGCTGAAGAAGCTGTCGCAGAAGGG
CAAGACCGTCATCCTGACCATTCATCAGCCGTCTTCCGAGCTGTTTGAGCTCTTTGACAAGATCCTTCTG
ATGGCCGAGGGCAGGGTAGCTTTCTTGGGCACTCCCAGCGAAGCCGTCGACTTCTTTTCCTAGTGAGTTC
GATGTGTTTATTAAGGGTATCTAGTATTACATAACATCTCAACTCCTATCCAGCGTGGGTGCCCAGTGTC
CTACCAACTACAATCCGGCGGACTTTTACGTACAGGTGTTGGCCGTTGTGCCCGGACGGGAGATCGAGTC
CCGTGATCGGATCGCCAAGATATGCGACAATTTTGCCATTAGCAAAGTAGCCCGGGATATGGAGCAGTTG
TTGGCCACCAAAAATCTGGAGAAGCCACTGGAGCAGCCGGAGAATGGGTACACCTACAAGGCCACCTGGT
TCATGCAGTTCCGGGCGGTCCTGTGGCGATCCTGGCTGTCGGTGCTCAAGGAACCACTCCTCGTAAAAGT
GCGACTTATTCAGACAACGGTGAGTGGTTCCAGTGGAAACAAATGATATAACGCTTACAATTCTTGGAAA
CAAATTCGCTAGATTTTAGATAGAATTGCCTGATTCCACACCCTTCTTAGTTTTTTTCAATGAGATGTAT
AGTTTATAGTTTTGCAGAAGATAAATAAATTTCATTTAACTCGCGAATATTAATGAGATGCGAGTAACAT
TTTAATTTGCAGATGGTTGCCATCTTGATTGGCCTCATCTTTTTGGGCCAACAACTCACGCAAGTGGGTG
TGATGAATATCAACGGAGCCATCTTCCTCTTCCTGACCAACATGACCTTTCAAAACGTCTTTGCCACGAT
AAATGTAAGTCATGTTTAGAATACATTTGCATTTCAATAATTTACTAACTTTCTAATGAATCGATTCGAT
TTAGGTGTTCACCTCAGAGCTGCCAGTTTTTATGAGGGAGGCCCGAAGTCGACTTTATCGCTGTGACACA
TACTTTCTGGGCAAAACGATTGCCGAATTGCCGCTTTTTCTCACAGTGCCACTGGTCTTCACGGCGATTG
CCTATCCGATGATCGGACTGCGGGCCGGAGTGCTGCACTTCTTCAACTGCCTGGCGCTGGTCACTCTGGT
GGCCAATGTGTCAACGTCCTTCGGATATCTAATATCCTGCGCCAGCTCCTCGACCTCGATGGCGCTGTCT
GTGGGTCCGCCGGTTATCATACCATTCCTGCTCTTTGGCGGCTTCTTCTTGAACTCGGGCTCGGTGCCAG
TATACCTCAAATGGTTGTCGTACCTCTCATGGTTCCGTTACGCCAACGAGGGTCTGCTGATTAACCAATG
GGCGGACGTGGAGCCGGGCGAAATTAGCTGCACATCGTCGAACACCACGTGCCCCAGTTCGGGCAAGGTC
ATCCTGGAGACGCTTAACTTCTCCGCCGCCGATCTGCCGCTGGACTACGTGGGTCTGGCCATTCTCATCG
TGAGCTTCCGGGTGCTCGCATATCTGGCTCTAAGACTTCGGGCCCGACGCAAGGAGTAGCCGACATATAT
CCGAAATAACTGCTTGTTTTTTTTTTTTACCATTATTACCATCGTGTTTACTGTTTATTGCCCCCTCAAA
AAGCTAATGTAATTATATTTGTGCCAATAAAAACAAGATATGACCTATAGAATACAAGTATTTCCCCTTC
GAACATCCCCACAAGTAGACTTTGGATTTGTCTTCTAACCAAAAGACTTACACACCTGCATACCTTACAT
CAAAAACTCGTTTATCGCTACATAAAACACCGGGATATATTTTTTATATACATACTTTTCAAATCGCGCG
CCCTCTTCATAATTCACCTCCACCACACCACGTTTCGTAGTTGCTCTTTCGCTGTCTCCCACCCGCTCTC
CGCAACACATTCACCTTTTGTTCGACGACCTTGGAGCGACTGTCGTTAGTTCCGCGCGATTCGGTTCGCT
CAAATGGTTCCGAGTGGTTCATTTCGTCTCAATAGAAATTAGTAATAAATATTTGTATGTACAATTTATT
TGCTCCAATATATTTGTATATATTTCCCTCACAGCTATATTTATTCTAATTTAATATTATGACTTTTTAA
GGTAATTTTTTGTGACCTGTTCGGAGTGATTAGCGTTACAATTTGAACTGAAAGTGACATCCAGTGTTTG
TTCCTTGTGTAGATGCATCTCAAAAAAATGGTGGGCATAATAGTGTTGTTTATATATATCAAAAATAACA
ACTATAATAATAAGAATACATTTAATTTAGAAAATGCTTGGATTTCACTGGAACTAGGCTAGCATAACTT
CGTATAATGTATGCTATACGAAGTTATGCTAGCGGATCCGGGAATTGGGAATTGGGCAATATTTAAATGG
CGGTCTAGACGTTCCCGTGATAGAGTAACGGTTCCTTTTTAAATAATTAAAATTCTTATTGGATTCATGA
TGAAACCAAAAAAATTTTAAAATAACAAATTTAACAATTACGGTGCGGATTTCTTATGTGAACATTTATC
AACTAGGATTCATAATCTTTAGGCTTATTCTGGAAAAAGTTAACAAGTGTTGTAACTATTTAAAATTAAG
TCCGTATAAATGAGCAAATTGTTGAAATCGATCAAATTGAGCTTAAAAGATTTATTTGACTACTTAAATT
TGAATCTGCTTACTAACTTTTTCATTGTTCCGGAACTTTTGATGCTGAAATGTGAAACTATTTAGTACAT
AGGTGTTAATAGCGTTTCGGCCAATTAAATTTAGTATGTGAGTACGCATGCCAACCTTTGTATATAGATG
TTGCTTCTCGATATATTTAGATTAAGTTTTCTAAGTGCATTTGTTTCGAGCAGCAGTTCGATCATTTAGT
CTTTTTTCCTTTATATCAGTATAAACACTATAGTAAAGGTACGGTCCCTAATTTTTCAGTGGACCCAATG
TCCTAGTTTTAGCTGGGCGCGCCATGGATATGCCAAGGATTAAGCCTGGTCAGCGTGTGATGATGGCCCT
CCGTAAGATGATTGCCTCGGGTGAAATTAAGAGCGGTGAACGTATCGCTGAGATTCCAACGGCTGCTGCT
CTGGGCGTGTCTCGTATGCCAGTCAGGACAGCCTTGCGCTCACTGGAGCAGGAAGGACTGGTGGTCCGTC
TCGGAGCCAGGGGCTACGCTGCCCGCGGCGTGTCCAGCGACCAAATCAGGGATGCCATTGAGGTGCGTGG
TGTCCTGGAAGGATTCGCTGCTAGGCGTCTCGCTGAGCGTGGTATGACCGCTGAAACTCACGCCAGGTTC
GTCGCTCTCATCGCCGAGGGAGAAGCCTTGTTCGCTGCCGGCAGGTTGAACGGCGAGGACCTGGATCGCT
ACGCTGCCTACAATCAGGCTTTCCATGACACCTTGGTGTCGGCTGCTGGAAACGGTGCTGTCGAGAGTGC
TCTGGCCAGGAATGGCTTCGAACCCTTCGCTGCCGCTGGTGCTTTGGCCCTGGACCTCATGGATCTGCCA
GCCGAGTACGAACACCTGCTCGCCGCTCACCGCCAGCATCAAGCTGTGCTGGACGCCGTCAGTTGCGGAG
ATGCTGAGGGCGCCGAAAGGATCATGCGCGACCATGCTCTGGCCGCTATTCGCAACGCTAAGGTGTTCGA
GGCTGCTGCTTCCGCTGGTGCTCCACTGGGAGCTGCTTGGAGCATCCGTGCTGACGGTGGGCCGGCCGAC
GCCCTTGACGATTTTGACTTAGACATGCTCCCAGCCGATGCCCTTGACGACTTTGACCTTGATATGCTGC
CTGCTGACGCTCTTGACGATTTTGACCTTGACATGCTCCCCGGGTAAGATCTTTGTGAAGGAACCTTACT
TCTGTGGTGTGACATAATTGGACAAACTACCTACAGAGATTTAAAGCTCTAAGGTAAATATAAAATTTTT
AAGTGTATAATGTGTTAAACTACTGATTCTAATTGTTTGTGTATTTTAGATTCCAACCTATGGAACTGAT
GAATGGGAGCAGTGGTGGAATGCCTTTAATGAGGAAAACCTGTTTTGCTCAGAAGAAATGCCATCTAGTG
ATGATGAGGCTACTGCTGACTCTCAACATTCTACTCCTCCAAAAAAGAAGAGAAAGGTAGAAGACCCCAA
GGACTTTCCTTCAGAATTGCTAAGTTTTTTGAGTCATGCTGTGTTTAGTAATAGAACTCTTGCTTGCTTT
GCTATTTACACCACAAAGGAAAAAGCTGCACTGCTATACAAGAAAATTATGGAAAAATATTTGATGTATA
GTGCCTTGACTAGAGATCATAATCAGCCATACCACATTTGTAGAGGTTTTACTTGCTTTAAAAAACCTCC
CACACCTCCCCCTGAACCTGAAACATAAAATGAATGGAATTGTTGTTGTTAACTTGTTTATTGCAGCTTA
TAATGGTTACAAATAAAGCAATAGCATCACAAATTTCACAAATAAAGCATTTTTTTCACTGCATTCTAGT
TGTGGTTTGTCCAAACTCATCAATGTATCTTATCATGTCTGGTTCCATTAATTAAGAATTCGGCCGCAAC
GGTACCTCTAGAGATCCACTAGTGTCGACGATGTAGGTCACGGTCTCGAAGCCGCGGTGCGGGTGCCAGG
GCGTGCCCTTGGGCTCCCCGGGCGCGTACTCCACCTCACCCATCTGGTCCATCATGATGAACGGGTCGAG
GTGGCGGTAGTTGATCCCGGCGAACGCGCGGCGCACCGGGAAGCCCTCGCCCTCGAAACCGCTGGGCGCG
GTGGTCACGGTGAGCACGGGACGTGCGACGGCGTCGGCGGGTGCGGATACGCGGGGCAGCGTCAGCGGGT
TCTCGACGGTCACGGCGGGCATGTCGACACTAGTTCTAGCCAGCTTTTGTTCCCTTTAGTGAGGGTTAAT
TTCGAGCTTGGCGTAATCATGGTCATAGCTGTTTCCTGTGTGAAATTGTTATCCGCTCACAATTCCACAC
AACATACGAGCCGGAAGCATAAAGTGTAAAGCCTGGGGTGCCTAATGAGTGAGCTAACTCACATTAATTG
CGTTGCGCTCACTGCCCGCTTTCCAGTCGGGAAACCTGTCGTGCCAGCTGCATTAATGAATCGGCCAACG
CGCGGGGAGAGGCGGTTTGCGTATTGGGCGCTCTTCCGCTTCCTCGCTCACTGACTCGCTGCGCTCGGTC
GTTCGGCTGCGGCGAGCGGTATCAGCTCACTCAAAGGCGGTAATACGGTTATCCACAGAATCAGGGGATA
ACGCAGGAAAGAACATGTGAGCAAAAGGCCAGCAAAAGGCCAGGAACCGTAAAAAGGCCGCGTTGCTGGC
GTTTTTCCATAGGCTCCGCCCCCCTGACGAGCATCACAAAAATCGACGCTCAAGTCAGAGGTGGCGAAAC
CCGACAGGACTATAAAGATACCAGGCGTTTCCCCCTGGAAGCTCCCTCGTGCGCTCTCCTGTTCCGACCC
TGCCGCTTACCGGATACCTGTCCGCCTTTCTCCCTTCGGGAAGCGTGGCGCTTTCTCATAGCTCACGCTG
TAGGTATCTCAGTTCGGTGTAGGTCGTTCGCTCCAAGCTGGGCTGTGTGCACGAACCCCCCGTTCAGCCC
GACCGCTGCGCCTTATCCGGTAACTATCGTCTTGAGTCCAACCCGGTAAGACACGACTTATCGCCACTGG
CAGCAGCCACTGGTAACAGGATTAGCAGAGCGAGGTATGTAGGCGGTGCTACAGAGTTCTTGAAGTGGTG
GCCTAACTACGGCTACACTAGAAGAACAGTATTTGGTATCTGCGCTCTGCTGAAGCCAGTTACCTTCGGA
AAAAGAGTTGGTAGCTCTTGATCCGGCAAACAAACCACCGCTGGTAGCGGTGGTTTTTTTGTTTGCAAGC
AGCAGATTACGCGCAGAAAAAAAGGATCTCAAGAAGATCCTTTGATCTTTTCTACGGGGTCTGACGCTCA
GTGGAACGAAAACTCACGTTAAGGGATTTTGGTCATGAGATTATCAAAAAGGATCTTCACCTAGATCCTT
TTAAATTAAAAATGAAGTTTTAAATCAATCTAAAGTATATATGAGTAAACTTGGTCTGACAGTTACCAAT
GCTTAATCAGTGAGGCACCTATCTCAGCGATCTGTCTATTTCGTTCATCCATAGTTGCCTGACTCCCCGT
CGTGTAGATAACTACGATACGGGAGGGCTTACCATCTGGCCCCAGTGCTGCAATGATACCGCGAGACCCA
CGCTCACCGGCTCCAGATTTATCAGCAATAAACCAGCCAGCCGGAAGGGCCGAGCGCAGAAGTGGTCCTG
CAACTTTATCCGCCTCCATCCAGTCTATTAATTGTTGCCGGGAAGCTAGAGTAAGTAGTTCGCCAGTTAA
TAGTTTGCGCAACGTTGTTGCCATTGCTACAGGCATCGTGGTGTCACGCTCGTCGTTTGGTATGGCTTCA
TTCAGCTCCGGTTCCCAACGATCAAGGCGAGTTACATGATCCCCCATGTTGTGCAAAAAAGCGGTTAGCT
CCTTCGGTCCTCCGATCGTTGTCAGAAGTAAGTTGGCCGCAGTGTTATCACTCATGGTTATGGCAGCACT
GCATAATTCTCTTACTGTCATGCCATCCGTAAGATGCTTTTCTGTGACTGGTGAGTACTCAACCAAGTCA
TTCTGAGAATAGTGTATGCGGCGACCGAGTTGCTCTTGCCCGGCGTCAATACGGGATAATACCGCGCCAC
ATAGCAGAACTTTAAAAGTGCTCATCATTGGAAAACGTTCTTCGGGGCGAAAACTCTCAAGGATCTTACC
GCTGTTGAGATCCAGTTCGATGTAACCCACTCGTGCACCCAACTGATCTTCAGCATCTTTTACTTTCACC
AGCGTTTCTGGGTGAGCAAAAACAGGAAGGCAAAATGCCGCAAAAAAGGGAATAAGGGCGACACGGAAAT
GTTGAATACTCATACTCTTCCTTTTTCAATATTATTGAAGCATTTATCAGGGTTATTGTCTCATGAGCGG
ATACATATTTGAATGTATTTAGAAAAATAAACAAATAGGGGTTCCGCGCACATTTCCCCGAAAAGTGCCA
CCT
Features (pLannotate 1.2.2; 21 found; start..end, strand, type, name):
     28..456     -  rep_origin     f1 ori (sequence partly withheld): f1 bacteriophage origin of replication; arrow indicates direction of (+) strand synthesis
    461..618     -  CDS            lacZα (fragment): LacZα fragment of β-galactosidase; lacZ fragment
    621..639     +  promoter       T7 promoter: promoter for bacteriophage T7 RNA polymerase
    664..4783    +  gene           mini-white: white; This modified version of the white gene lacks part of the first intron.
   4790..4823    -  protein_bind   loxP: Cre-mediated recombination occurs in the 8-bp core sequence (GCATACAT). Cre recombinase
   6194..6304    +  CDS            VP48: 3 tandem repeats of the minimal activation domain of herpes simplex virus VP16 (Cheng et al., 2013)
   6314..6388    +  CDS            small t antigen (fragment): SV40 (simian virus 40) small t antigen
   6390..6455    +  intron         small t intron: SV40 (simian virus 40) small t antigen intron
   6585..6605    +  CDS            SV40 NLS: nuclear localization signal of SV40 (simian virus 40) large T antigen
   6612..6746    +  CDS            LT_POVHA (fragment): Protein inferred from homology: Swiss-Prot protein existence level 3. Isoform large T antigen is a key early protein essential for both driving viral replication and inducing cellular transformation. Plays a role in viral genome replication by driving entry of quiescent cells into the cell cycle and by autoregulating the synthesis of viral early mRNA. Displays highly oncogenic activities by corrupting the host cellular checkpoint mechanisms that guard cell division and the transcription, replication, and repair of DNA. Participates in the modulation of cellular gene expression preceeding viral
   6771..6854    +  CDS            large T antigen (fragment): large T antigen from SV40 (simian virus 40)
   6877..6998    +  polyA_signal   SV40 poly(A) signal: SV40 polyadenylation signal
   7081..7150    +  protein_bind   attB: attB site for the φC31 integrase (Groth et al., 2000) phage φC31 integrase
   7369..7387    -  promoter       T3 promoter: promoter for bacteriophage T3 RNA polymerase
   7432..7448    -  protein_bind   lac operator: The lac repressor binds to the lac operator to inhibit transcription in E. coli. This inhibition can be relieved by adding lactose or isopropyl-β-D-thiogalactopyranoside (IPTG). lac repressor encoded by lacI
   7456..7486    -  promoter       lac promoter: promoter for the E. coli lac operon
   7501..7522    -  protein_bind   CAP binding site: CAP binding activates transcription in the presence of cAMP. E. coli catabolite activator protein
   7535..7627    -  CDS            lacI (fragment): lac repressor; lacI; The lac repressor binds to the lac operator to inhibit transcription in E. coli. This inhibition can be relieved by adding lactose or isopropyl-β-D-thiogalactopyranoside (IPTG).
   7810..8398    -  rep_origin     ori: high-copy-number ColE1/pMB1/pBR322/pUC origin of replication
   8569..9429    -  CDS            AmpR: β-lactamase; bla; confers resistance to ampicillin, carbenicillin, and related antibiotics
   9430..9534    -  promoter       AmpR promoter: bla
