[The description below was written by a language model from this plasmid's Addgene catalogue record and pLannotate feature annotations shown in this document.]
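Description:
907F1 is an insect expression plasmid built on an attB transgenesis backbone and intended for generating transgenic Drosophila melanogaster by φC31 integrase-mediated site-specific integration. In E. coli it is maintained as a high-copy plasmid through a ColE1/pUC-type origin and selected with ampicillin via the AmpR (β-lactamase) gene. An f1 origin, remnants of the lac/lacZα region, and flanking T7 and T3 promoters reflect its cloning-vector ancestry. For the fly, the backbone supplies a φC31 attB site that recombines with a genomic attP docking site, a mini-white gene that serves as an eye-colour marker for identifying transformants, and a single loxP site next to mini-white.

The payload is a transactivator "driver" cassette. A fragment of the D. melanogaster Flightin (Fln) promoter, listed as 572 bp, drives VanR, a 735 bp coding sequence from Caulobacter crescentus, fused at its C terminus to a VP16 activation module. The feature table annotates this module as three tandem copies of the minimal VP16 activation domain. Downstream lies an SV40 3′ region containing the small t intron and the SV40 polyadenylation signal; the small and large T antigen fragments and the NLS annotated there are probably incidental parts of this SV40 segment rather than designed coding elements. The automated annotation does not mark the Fln promoter or VanR itself, which presumably occupy the unannotated interval between loxP and the VP16 repeats.

According to the associated publication title, the construct belongs to a set of bacterially derived binary transactivation systems for spatial control of gene expression in flies. In such a system, this promoter-restricted VanR-VP16 would activate a separate responder transgene carrying VanR operator sites, but the record does not describe that partner.
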