Addgene plasmid #160233: 907F1
Purpose: FlightN-VanR-VP16-3X-SV40-attB
Depositing lab: Omar Akbari. Depositing organization: University of California, San Diego (UCSD). Publication: Spatial control of gene expression in flies using bacterially derived binary transactivation systems. Gamez S, Vesga LC, Mendez-Sanchez SC, Akbari OS. Insect Mol Biol. 2021 Oct;30(5):461-471. doi: 10.1111/imb.12717. Epub 2021 May 24. PubMed 33963794.
Backbone
  Vector backbone: attB
  Backbone size w/o insert (bp): 8100
  Total vector size (bp): 9576
  Vector type: Insect Expression
Growth in bacteria
  Bacterial resistance: Ampicillin, 100 μg/mL
  Growth temperature: 37°C
  Growth strain: DH5alpha
  Copy number: High Copy
Gene/Insert 1
  Gene/Insert name: VanR
  Species: Caulobacter crescentus
  Insert size (bp): 735
  Tag / fusion protein: VP16 (C terminal on insert)
  Cloning method: Gateway Cloning
  Sequencing primers: 5′ Unknown
Gene/Insert 2
  Gene/Insert name: Flightin promoter (alt name: Fln)
  Species: D. melanogaster (fly)
  Insert size (bp): 572
  Cloning method: Gateway Cloning
  Sequencing primers: 5′ Unknown
Terms and licenses: Academic/Nonprofit Terms; Industry Terms: Not Available to Industry
How to cite: 907F1 was a gift from Omar Akbari (Addgene plasmid # 160233 ; http://n2t.net/addgene:160233 ; RRID:Addgene_160233)
