>Addgene plasmid #160233 | 907F1 | depositor partial sequence | sequence record 310292 | VanR gene
ATGGATATGCCAAGGATTAAGCCTGGTCAGCGTGTGATGATGGCCCTCCGTAAGATGATTGCCTCGGGTG
AAATTAAGAGCGGTGAACGTATCGCTGAGATTCCAACGGCTGCTGCTCTGGGCGTGTCTCGTATGCCAGT
CAGGACAGCCTTGCGCTCACTGGAGCAGGAAGGACTGGTGGTCCGTCTCGGAGCCAGGGGCTACGCTGCC
CGCGGCGTGTCCAGCGACCAAATCAGGGATGCCATTGAGGTGCGTGGTGTCCTGGAAGGATTCGCTGCTA
GGCGTCTCGCTGAGCGTGGTATGACCGCTGAAACTCACGCCAGGTTCGTCGCTCTCATCGCCGAGGGAGA
AGCCTTGTTCGCTGCCGGCAGGTTGAACGGCGAGGACCTGGATCGCTACGCTGCCTACAATCAGGCTTTC
CATGACACCTTGGTGTCGGCTGCTGGAAACGGTGCTGTCGAGAGTGCTCTGGCCAGGAATGGCTTCGAAC
CCTTCGCTGCCGCTGGTGCTTTGGCCCTGGACCTCATGGATCTGCCAGCCGAGTACGAACACCTGCTCGC
CGCTCACCGCCAGCATCAAGCTGTGCTGGACGCCGTCAGTTGCGGAGATGCTGAGGGCGCCGAAAGGATC
ATGCGCGACCATGCTCTGGCCGCTATTCGCAACGCTAAGGTGTTCGAGGCTGCTGCTTCCGCTGGTGCTC
CACTGGGAGCTGCTTGGAGCATCCGTGCTGACGGT
